Addgene plasmid #124646: Flag-TurboID
Purpose: (Empty Backbone) Expresses Flag-TurboID fusion for proximity labeling
Depositing lab: FENG-QIAN Li & Ken-Ichi Takemaru. Depositing organization: Stony Brook University.
Backbone
  Vector backbone: pCD-betaG-FLAG
  Vector type: Mammalian Expression
Growth in bacteria
  Bacterial resistance: Ampicillin, 100 μg/mL
  Growth temperature: 37°C
  Growth strain: DH5alpha
  Copy number: High Copy
Gene/Insert
  Gene/Insert name: TurboID
  Promoter: CMV
  Tag / fusion protein: Flag (N terminal on backbone)
  Cloning method: Restriction Enzyme; 5′ cloning site BglII (destroyed during cloning); 3′ cloning site BglII (not destroyed)
  Sequencing primers: 5′ GCGTGCCTAATGGGAGGTCT
Terms and licenses: Academic/Nonprofit Terms; Industry Terms: Not Available to Industry
Depositor comments: A TurboID cDNA was amplified by PCR from V5-TurboID-NES_pcDNA3 (Plamid #107169).
How to cite: Flag-TurboID was a gift from FENG-QIAN Li & Ken-Ichi Takemaru (Addgene plasmid # 124646 ; http://n2t.net/addgene:124646 ; RRID:Addgene_124646)
