[The description below was written by a language model from this plasmid's Addgene catalogue record and pLannotate feature annotations shown in this document.]
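Description:
Flag-TurboID is a mammalian expression plasmid of about 5.1 kb built on the pCD-betaG-FLAG backbone and listed as an empty backbone for making proximity-labeling fusions. It is propagated in E. coli as a high-copy plasmid through a ColE1/pUC-type origin and selected with ampicillin via the β-lactamase gene and its own promoter. An f1 phage origin is also present. Fragments of lacZα and lacI, together with the lac promoter, operator and CAP site, appear to be remnants of the cloning vector from which the backbone was derived.

The expression cassette is driven by a CMV promoter, which the sequence annotation identifies specifically as the simian cytomegalovirus IE94 major immediate-early enhancer/promoter. Downstream lie an SP6 promoter, a short FLAG epitope (annotated as a partial match to 3xFLAG, and recorded as an N-terminal tag supplied by the backbone), and directly after it the TurboID coding sequence. TurboID is an engineered E. coli biotin ligase with improved catalytic efficiency, which biotinylates proteins in its vicinity so they can be captured and identified. An SV40 polyadenylation signal is annotated after the cassette, though on the opposite strand, and T7 (partial) and T3 promoters flank this region.

The TurboID cDNA was PCR-amplified from a V5-TurboID-NES pcDNA3 plasmid and inserted by restriction cloning at BglII. The 5′ site was destroyed and the 3′ site retained, which presumably leaves a BglII site downstream of TurboID for inserting a protein of interest as a Flag-TurboID fusion. As supplied, the plasmid expresses Flag-TurboID alone, which could also serve as an unfused control in proximity-labeling experiments, although the record does not say so explicitly.
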