Features (pLannotate 1.2.2; 16 found; start..end, strand, type, name):
      1..978     +  promoter       CMV IE94 promoter: enhancer/promoter region of simian cytomegalovirus major immediate early transcription unit IE94
   1013..1031    +  promoter       SP6 promoter: promoter for bacteriophage SP6 RNA polymerase
   1069..1095    +  CDS            3xFLAG (fragment): three tandem FLAG® epitope tags
   1099..2055    +  CDS            TurboID: mutant of the E. coli biotin ligase BioID engineered for improved catalytic efficiency (Branon et al., 2018)
   2104..2121    -  promoter       T7 promoter (fragment): promoter for bacteriophage T7 RNA polymerase
   2126..2260    -  polyA_signal   SV40 poly(A) signal: SV40 polyadenylation signal
   2373..2391    -  promoter       T3 promoter: promoter for bacteriophage T3 RNA polymerase
   2436..2452    -  protein_bind   lac operator: The lac repressor binds to the lac operator to inhibit transcription in E. coli. This inhibition can be relieved by adding lactose or isopropyl-β-D-thiogalactopyranoside (IPTG). lac repressor encoded by lacI
   2460..2490    -  promoter       lac promoter: promoter for the E. coli lac operon
   2505..2526    -  protein_bind   CAP binding site: CAP binding activates transcription in the presence of cAMP. E. coli catabolite activator protein
   2539..2631    -  CDS            lacI (fragment): lac repressor; lacI; The lac repressor binds to the lac operator to inhibit transcription in E. coli. This inhibition can be relieved by adding lactose or isopropyl-β-D-thiogalactopyranoside (IPTG).
   2814..3402    -  rep_origin     ori: high-copy-number ColE1/pMB1/pBR322/pUC origin of replication
   3573..4433    -  CDS            AmpR: β-lactamase; bla; confers resistance to ampicillin, carbenicillin, and related antibiotics
   4434..4538    -  promoter       AmpR promoter: bla
   4591..5019    -  rep_origin     f1 ori (sequence partly withheld): f1 bacteriophage origin of replication; arrow indicates direction of (+) strand synthesis
   5024..5090    -  CDS            lacZα (fragment): LacZα fragment of β-galactosidase; lacZ fragment
>Addgene plasmid #124646 | Flag-TurboID | addgene full sequence | sequence record 435118 | Addgene NGS Result
GCCAATTCAATATGGCGTATATGGACTCATGCCAATTCAATATGGTGGATCTGGACCTGTGCCAATTCAA
TATGGCGTATATGGACTCGTGCCAATTCAATATGGTGGATCTGGACCCCAGCCAATTCAATATGGCGGAC
TTGGCACCATGCCAATTCAATATGGCGGACCTGGCACTGTGCCAACTGGGGAGGGGTCTACTTGGCACGG
TGCCAAGTTTGAGGAGGGGTCTTGGCCCTGTGCCAAGTCCGCCATATTGAATTGGCATGGTGCCAATAAT
GGCGGCCATATTGGCTATATGCCAGGATCAATATATAGGCAATATCCAATATGGCCCTATGCCAATATGG
CTATTGGCCAGGTTCAATACTATGTATTGGCCCTATGCCATATAGTATTCCATATATGGGTTTTCCTATT
GACGTAGATAGCCCCTCCCAATGGGCGGTCCCATATACCATATATGGGGCTTCCTAATACCGCCCATAGC
CACTCCCCCATTGACGTCAATGGTCTCTATATATGGTCTTTCCTATTGACGTCATATGGGCGGTCCTATT
GACGTATATGGCGCCTCCCCCATTGACGTCAATTACGGTAAATGGCCCGCCTGGCTCAATGCCCATTGAC
GTCAATAGGACCACCCACCATTGACGTCAATGGGATGGCTCATTGCCCATTCATATCCGTTCTCACGCCC
CCTATTGACGTCAATGACGGTAAATGGCCCACTTGGCAGTACATCAATATCTATTAATAGTAACTTGGCA
AGTACATTACTATTGGAAGTACGCCAGGGTACATTGGCAGTACTCCCATTGACGTCAATGGCGGTAAATG
GCCCGCGATGGCTGCCAAGTACATCCCCATTGACGTCAATGGGGAGGGGCAATGACGCAAATGGGCGTTC
CATTGACGTAAATGGGCGGTAGGCGTGCCTAATGGGAGGTCTATATAAGCAATGCTCGTTTAGGGAACCG
CCATTCTGCCTGGGGACGTCGGAGCAAGCTTGATTTAGGTGACACTATAGAATACAAGCTACTTGTTCTT
TTTGCAGGATCCACCATGGATTACAAGGATGACGACGATAAGATCCGCAAAGACAATACTGTGCCTCTGA
AGCTGATCGCTCTCCTGGCTAATGGCGAGTTCCATAGTGGCGAACAGCTGGGAGAAACCCTGGGCATGTC
CAGGGCCGCTATCAACAAGCACATTCAGACTCTGCGCGACTGGGGCGTGGACGTGTTCACCGTGCCCGGA
AAGGGCTACTCTCTGCCCGAGCCTATCCCGCTGCTGAACGCTAAACAGATTCTGGGACAGCTGGACGGCG
GGAGCGTGGCAGTCCTGCCTGTGGTCGACTCCACCAATCAGTACCTGCTGGATCGAATCGGCGAGCTGAA
GAGTGGGGATGCTTGCATTGCAGAATATCAGCAGGCAGGGAGAGGAAGCAGAGGGAGGAAATGGTTCTCT
CCTTTTGGAGCTAACCTGTACCTGAGTATGTTTTGGCGCCTGAAGCGGGGACCAGCAGCAATCGGCCTGG
GCCCGGTCATCGGAATTGTCATGGCAGAAGCGCTGCGAAAGCTGGGAGCAGACAAGGTGCGAGTCAAATG
GCCCAATGACCTGTATCTGCAGGATAGAAAGCTGGCAGGCATCCTGGTGGAGCTGGCCGGAATAACAGGC
GATGCTGCACAGATCGTCATTGGCGCCGGGATTAACGTGGCTATGAGGCGCGTGGAGGAAAGCGTGGTCA
ATCAGGGCTGGATCACACTGCAGGAAGCAGGGATTAACCTGGACAGGAATACTCTGGCCGCTACGCTGAT
CCGAGAGCTGCGGGCAGCCCTGGAACTGTTCGAGCAGGAAGGCCTGGCTCCATATCTGCCACGGTGGGAG
AAGCTGGATAACTTCATCAATAGACCCGTGAAGCTGATCATTGGGGACAAAGAGATTTTCGGGATTAGCC
GGGGGATTGATAAACAGGGAGCCCTGCTGCTGGAACAGGACGGAGTTATCAAACCCTGGATGGGCGGAGA
AATCAGTCTGCGGTCTGCCGAAAAGCTGCAGGGATCTCAGATCTCGAATTCAAGGCCTCTCGAGCCTCTA
GAACTATAGTGAGTCGTATTACGTAGATCCAGACATGATAAGATACATTGATGAGTTTGGACAAACCACA
ACTAGAATGCAGTGAAAAAAATGCTTTATTTGTGAAATTTGTGATGCTATTGCTTTATTTGTAACCATTA
TAAGCTGCAATAAACAAGTTAACAACAACAATTGCATTCATTTTATGTTTCAGGTTCAGGGGGAGGTGTG
GGAGGTTTTTTAATTCGCGGCCGCGGCGCCAATGCATTGGGCCCGGTACCCAGCTTTTGTTCCCTTTAGT
GAGGGTTAATTGCGCGCTTGGCGTAATCATGGTCATAGCTGTTTCCTGTGTGAAATTGTTATCCGCTCAC
AATTCCACACAACATACGAGCCGGRAGCATAAAGTGTAAAGCCTGGGGTGCCTAATGAGTGAGCTAACTC
ACATTAATTGCGTTGCGCTCACTGCCCGCTTTCCAGTCGGGAAACCTGTCGTGCCAGCTGCATTAATGAA
TCGGCCAACGCGCGGGGAGAGGCGGTTTGCGTATTGGGCGCTCTTCCGCTTCCTCGCTCACTGACTCGCT
GCGCTCGGTCGTTCGGCTGCGGCGAGCGGTATCAGCTCACTCAAAGGCGGTAATACGGTTATCCACAGAA
TCAGGGGATAACGCAGGAAAGAACATGTGAGCAAAAGGCCAGCAAAAGGCCAGGAACCGTAAAAAGGCCG
CGTTGCTGGCGTTTTTCCATAGGCTCCGCCCCCCTGACGAGCATCACAAAAATCGACGCTCAAGTCAGAG
GTGGCGAAACCCGACAGGACTATAAAGATACCAGGCGTTTCCCCCTGGAAGCTCCCTCGTGCGCTCTCCT
GTTCCGACCCTGCCGCTTACCGGATACCTGTCCGCCTTTCTCCCTTCGGGAAGCGTGGCGCTTTCTCATA
GCTCACGCTGTAGGTATCTCAGTTCGGTGTAGGTCGTTCGCTCCAAGCTGGGCTGTGTGCACGAACCCCC
CGTTCAGCCCGACCGCTGCGCCTTATCCGGTAACTATCGTCTTGAGTCCAACCCGGTAAGACACGACTTA
TCGCCACTGGCAGCAGCCACTGGTAACAGGATTAGCAGAGCGAGGTATGTAGGCGGTGCTACAGAGTTCT
TGAAGTGGTGGCCTAACTACGGCTACACTAGAAGAACAGTATTTGGTATCTGCGCTCTGCTGAAGCCAGT
TACCTTCGGAAAAAGAGTTGGTAGCTCTTGATCCGGCAAACAAACCACCGCTGGTAGCGGTGGTTTTTTT
GTTTGCAAGCAGCAGATTACGCGCAGAAAAAAAGGATCTCAAGAAGATCCTTTGATCTTTTCTACGGGGT
CTGACGCTCAGTGGAACGAAAACTCACGTTAAGGGATTTTGGTCATGAGATTATCAAAAAGGATCTTCAC
CTAGATCCTTTTAAATTAAAAATGAAGTTTTAAATCAATCTAAAGTATATATGAGTAAACTTGGTCTGAC
AGTTACCAATGCTTAATCAGTGAGGCACCTATCTCAGCGATCTGTCTATTTCGTTCATCCATAGTTGCCT
GACTCCCCGTCGTGTAGATAACTACGATACGGGAGGGCTTACCATCTGGCCCCAGTGCTGCAATGATACC
GCGAGACCCACGCTCACCGGCTCCAGATTTATCAGCAATAAACCAGCCAGCCGGAAGGGCCGAGCGCAGA
AGTGGTCCTGCAACTTTATCCGCCTCCATCCAGTCTATTAATTGTTGCCGGGAAGCTAGAGTAAGTAGTT
CGCCAGTTAATAGTTTGCGCAACGTTGTTGCCATTGCTACAGGCATCGTGGTGTCACGCTCGTCGTTTGG
TATGGCTTCATTCAGCTCCGGTTCCCAACGATCAAGGCGAGTTACATGATCCCCCATGTTGTGCAAAAAA
GCGGTTAGCTCCTTCGGTCCTCCGATCGTTGTCAGAAGTAAGTTGGCCGCAGTGTTATCACTCATGGTTA
TGGCAGCACTGCATAATTCTCTTACTGTCATGCCATCCGTAAGATGCTTTTCTGTGACTGGTGAGTACTC
AACCAAGTCATTCTGAGAATAGTGTATGCGGCGACCGAGTTGCTCTTGCCCGGCGTCAATACGGGATAAT
ACCGCGCCACATAGCAGAACTTTAAAAGTGCTCATCATTGGAAAACGTTCTTCGGGGCGAAAACTCTCAA
GGATCTTACCGCTGTTGAGATCCAGTTCGATGTAACCCACTCGTGCACCCAACTGATCTTCAGCATCTTT
TACTTTCACCAGCGTTTCTGGGTGAGCAAAAACAGGAAGGCAAAATGCCGCAAAAAAGGGAATAAGGGCG
ACACGGAAATGTTGAATACTCATACTCTTCCTTTTTCAATATTATTGAAGCATTTATCAGGGTTATTGTC
TCATGAGCGGATACATATTTGAATGTATTTAGAAAAATAAACAAATAGGGGTTCCGCGCACATTTCCCCG
AAAAGTGCCACCTAAATTGTAAGCGTTAATATTTTGTTAAAATTCGCGTTAAATTTTTGTTAAATCAGCT
CATTTTTTAACCAATAGGCCGAAATCGGCAAAATCCCTTATAAATCAAAAGAATAGACCGAGATAGGGT
[37 nt withheld, positions 4690-4726]
AAAGAACGTGGACTCCAACGTCAAAGG
[49 nt withheld, positions 4754-4802]
T
[91 nt withheld, positions 4804-4894]
G
[124 nt withheld, positions 4896-5019]
CCCATTCGCCATTCAGGCTGCGCAACTGTTGGGAAGGGCGATCGGTGCGGGCCTCTTCGCTATTACGCCA
GTCGACC
