Features (pLannotate 1.2.2; 16 found; start..end, strand, type, name):
      1..978     +  promoter       CMV IE94 promoter: enhancer/promoter region of simian cytomegalovirus major immediate early transcription unit IE94
   1013..1031    +  promoter       SP6 promoter: promoter for bacteriophage SP6 RNA polymerase
   1069..1095    +  CDS            3xFLAG (fragment): three tandem FLAG® epitope tags
   1099..2055    +  CDS            TurboID: mutant of the E. coli biotin ligase BioID engineered for improved catalytic efficiency (Branon et al., 2018)
   2104..2121    -  promoter       T7 promoter (fragment): promoter for bacteriophage T7 RNA polymerase
   2126..2260    -  polyA_signal   SV40 poly(A) signal: SV40 polyadenylation signal
   2373..2391    -  promoter       T3 promoter: promoter for bacteriophage T3 RNA polymerase
   2436..2452    -  protein_bind   lac operator: The lac repressor binds to the lac operator to inhibit transcription in E. coli. This inhibition can be relieved by adding lactose or isopropyl-β-D-thiogalactopyranoside (IPTG). lac repressor encoded by lacI
   2460..2490    -  promoter       lac promoter: promoter for the E. coli lac operon
   2505..2526    -  protein_bind   CAP binding site: CAP binding activates transcription in the presence of cAMP. E. coli catabolite activator protein
   2539..2631    -  CDS            lacI (fragment): lac repressor; lacI; The lac repressor binds to the lac operator to inhibit transcription in E. coli. This inhibition can be relieved by adding lactose or isopropyl-β-D-thiogalactopyranoside (IPTG).
   2814..3402    -  rep_origin     ori: high-copy-number ColE1/pMB1/pBR322/pUC origin of replication
   3573..4433    -  CDS            AmpR: β-lactamase; bla; confers resistance to ampicillin, carbenicillin, and related antibiotics
   4434..4538    -  promoter       AmpR promoter: bla
   4591..5019    -  rep_origin     f1 ori (sequence partly withheld): f1 bacteriophage origin of replication; arrow indicates direction of (+) strand synthesis
   5024..5090    -  CDS            lacZα (fragment): LacZα fragment of β-galactosidase; lacZ fragment
>Addgene plasmid #124646 | Flag-TurboID Sequencing Result | analyzer sequence | sequence record 242441
GCCAATTCAATATGGCGTATATGGACTCATGCCAATTCAATATGGTGGATCTGGACCTGTGCCAATTCAA
TATGGCGTATATGGACTCGTGCCAATTCAATATGGTGGATCTGGACCCCAGCCAATTCAATATGGCGGAC
TTGGCACCATGCCAATTCAATATGGCGGACCTGGCACTGTGCCAACTGGGGAGGGGTCTACTTGGCACGG
TGCCAAGTTTGAGGAGGGGTCTTGGCCCTGTGCCAAGTCCGCCATATTGAATTGGCATGGTGCCAATAAT
GGCGGCCATATTGGCTATATGCCAGGATCAATATATAGGCAATATCCAATATGGCCCTATGCCAATATGG
CTATTGGCCAGGTTCAATACTATGTATTGGCCCTATGCCATATAGTATTCCATATATGGGTTTTCCTATT
GACGTAGATAGCCCCTCCCAATGGGCGGTCCCATATACCATATATGGGGCTTCCTAATACCGCCCATAGC
CACTCCCCCATTGACGTCAATGGTCTCTATATATGGTCTTTCCTATTGACGTCATATGGGCGGTCCTATT
GACGTATATGGCGCCTCCCCCATTGACGTCAATTACGGTAAATGGCCCGCCTGGCTCAATGCCCATTGAC
GTCAATAGGACCACCCACCATTGACGTCAATGGGATGGCTCATTGCCCATTCATATCCGTTCTCACGCCC
CCTATTGACGTCAATGACGGTAAATGGCCCACTTGGCAGTACATCAATATCTATTAATAGTAACTTGGCA
AGTACATTACTATTGGAAGTACGCCAGGGTACATTGGCAGTACTCCCATTGACGTCAATGGCGGTAAATG
GCCCGCGATGGCTGCCAAGTACATCCCCATTGACGTCAATGGGGAGGGGCAATGACGCAAATGGGCGTTC
CATTGACGTAAATGGGCGGTAGGCGTGCCTAATGGGAGGTCTATATAAGCAATGCTCGTTTAGGGAACCG
CCATTCTGCCTGGGGACGTCGGAGCAAGCTTGATTTAGGTGACACTATAGAATACAAGCTACTTGTTCTT
TTTGCAGGATCCACCATGGATTACAAGGATGACGACGATAAGATCCGCAAAGACAATACTGTGCCTCTGA
AGCTGATCGCTCTCCTGGCTAATGGCGAGTTCCATAGTGGCGAACAGCTGGGAGAAACCCTGGGCATGTC
CAGGGCCGCTATCAACAAGCACATTCAGACTCTGCGCGACTGGGGCGTGGACGTGTTCACCGTGCCCGGA
AAGGGCTACTCTCTGCCCGAGCCTATCCCGCTGCTGAACGCTAAACAGATTCTGGGACAGCTGGACGGCG
GGAGCGTGGCAGTCCTGCCTGTGGTCGACTCCACCAATCAGTACCTGCTGGATCGAATCGGCGAGCTGAA
GAGTGGGGATGCTTGCATTGCAGAATATCAGCAGGCAGGGAGAGGAAGCAGAGGGAGGAAATGGTTCTCT
CCTTTTGGAGCTAACCTGTACCTGAGTATGTTTTGGCGCCTGAAGCGGGGACCAGCAGCAATCGGCCTGG
GCCCGGTCATCGGAATTGTCATGGCAGAAGCGCTGCGAAAGCTGGGAGCAGACAAGGTGCGAGTCAAATG
GCCCAATGACCTGTATCTGCAGGATAGAAAGCTGGCAGGCATCCTGGTGGAGCTGGCCGGAATAACAGGC
GATGCTGCACAGATCGTCATTGGCGCCGGGATTAACGTGGCTATGAGGCGCGTGGAGGAAAGCGTGGTCA
ATCAGGGCTGGATCACACTGCAGGAAGCAGGGATTAACCTGGACAGGAATACTCTGGCCGCTACGCTGAT
CCGAGAGCTGCGGGCAGCCCTGGAACTGTTCGAGCAGGAAGGCCTGGCTCCATATCTGCCACGGTGGGAG
AAGCTGGATAACTTCATCAATAGACCCGTGAAGCTGATCATTGGGGACAAAGAGATTTTCGGGATTAGCC
GGGGGATTGATAAACAGGGAGCCCTGCTGCTGGAACAGGACGGAGTTATCAAACCCTGGATGGGCGGAGA
AATCAGTCTGCGGTCTGCCGAAAAGCTGCAGGGATCTCAGATCTCGAATTCAAGGCCTCTCGAGCCTCTA
GAACTATAGTGAGTCGTATTACGTAGATCCAGACATGATAAGATACATTGATGAGTTTGGACAAACCACA
ACTAGAATGCAGTGAAAAAAATGCTTTATTTGTGAAATTTGTGATGCTATTGCTTTATTTGTAACCATTA
TAAGCTGCAATAAACAAGTTAACAACAACAATTGCATTCATTTTATGTTTCAGGTTCAGGGGGAGGTGTG
GGAGGTTTTTTAATTCGCGGCCGCGGCGCCAATGCATTGGGCCCGGTACCCAGCTTTTGTTCCCTTTAGT
GAGGGTTAATTGCGCGCTTGGCGTAATCATGGTCATAGCTGTTTCCTGTGTGAAATTGTTATCCGCTCAC
AATTCCACACAACATACGAGCCGGGAGCATAAAGTGTAAAGCCTGGGGTGCCTAATGAGTGAGCTAACTC
ACATTAATTGCGTTGCGCTCACTGCCCGCTTTCCAGTCGGGAAACCTGTCGTGCCAGCTGCATTAATGAA
TCGGCCAACGCGCGGGGAGAGGCGGTTTGCGTATTGGGCGCTCTTCCGCTTCCTCGCTCACTGACTCGCT
GCGCTCGGTCGTTCGGCTGCGGCGAGCGGTATCAGCTCACTCAAAGGCGGTAATACGGTTATCCACAGAA
TCAGGGGATAACGCAGGAAAGAACATGTGAGCAAAAGGCCAGCAAAAGGCCAGGAACCGTAAAAAGGCCG
CGTTGCTGGCGTTTTTCCATAGGCTCCGCCCCCCTGACGAGCATCACAAAAATCGACGCTCAAGTCAGAG
GTGGCGAAACCCGACAGGACTATAAAGATACCAGGCGTTTCCCCCTGGAAGCTCCCTCGTGCGCTCTCCT
GTTCCGACCCTGCCGCTTACCGGATACCTGTCCGCCTTTCTCCCTTCGGGAAGCGTGGCGCTTTCTCATA
GCTCACGCTGTAGGTATCTCAGTTCGGTGTAGGTCGTTCGCTCCAAGCTGGGCTGTGTGCACGAACCCCC
CGTTCAGCCCGACCGCTGCGCCTTATCCGGTAACTATCGTCTTGAGTCCAACCCGGTAAGACACGACTTA
TCGCCACTGGCAGCAGCCACTGGTAACAGGATTAGCAGAGCGAGGTATGTAGGCGGTGCTACAGAGTTCT
TGAAGTGGTGGCCTAACTACGGCTACACTAGAAGAACAGTATTTGGTATCTGCGCTCTGCTGAAGCCAGT
TACCTTCGGAAAAAGAGTTGGTAGCTCTTGATCCGGCAAACAAACCACCGCTGGTAGCGGTGGTTTTTTT
GTTTGCAAGCAGCAGATTACGCGCAGAAAAAAAGGATCTCAAGAAGATCCTTTGATCTTTTCTACGGGGT
CTGACGCTCAGTGGAACGAAAACTCACGTTAAGGGATTTTGGTCATGAGATTATCAAAAAGGATCTTCAC
CTAGATCCTTTTAAATTAAAAATGAAGTTTTAAATCAATCTAAAGTATATATGAGTAAACTTGGTCTGAC
AGTTACCAATGCTTAATCAGTGAGGCACCTATCTCAGCGATCTGTCTATTTCGTTCATCCATAGTTGCCT
GACTCCCCGTCGTGTAGATAACTACGATACGGGAGGGCTTACCATCTGGCCCCAGTGCTGCAATGATACC
GCGAGACCCACGCTCACCGGCTCCAGATTTATCAGCAATAAACCAGCCAGCCGGAAGGGCCGAGCGCAGA
AGTGGTCCTGCAACTTTATCCGCCTCCATCCAGTCTATTAATTGTTGCCGGGAAGCTAGAGTAAGTAGTT
CGCCAGTTAATAGTTTGCGCAACGTTGTTGCCATTGCTACAGGCATCGTGGTGTCACGCTCGTCGTTTGG
TATGGCTTCATTCAGCTCCGGTTCCCAACGATCAAGGCGAGTTACATGATCCCCCATGTTGTGCAAAAAA
GCGGTTAGCTCCTTCGGTCCTCCGATCGTTGTCAGAAGTAAGTTGGCCGCAGTGTTATCACTCATGGTTA
TGGCAGCACTGCATAATTCTCTTACTGTCATGCCATCCGTAAGATGCTTTTCTGTGACTGGTGAGTACTC
AACCAAGTCATTCTGAGAATAGTGTATGCGGCGACCGAGTTGCTCTTGCCCGGCGTCAATACGGGATAAT
ACCGCGCCACATAGCAGAACTTTAAAAGTGCTCATCATTGGAAAACGTTCTTCGGGGCGAAAACTCTCAA
GGATCTTACCGCTGTTGAGATCCAGTTCGATGTAACCCACTCGTGCACCCAACTGATCTTCAGCATCTTT
TACTTTCACCAGCGTTTCTGGGTGAGCAAAAACAGGAAGGCAAAATGCCGCAAAAAAGGGAATAAGGGCG
ACACGGAAATGTTGAATACTCATACTCTTCCTTTTTCAATATTATTGAAGCATTTATCAGGGTTATTGTC
TCATGAGCGGATACATATTTGAATGTATTTAGAAAAATAAACAAATAGGGGTTCCGCGCACATTTCCCCG
AAAAGTGCCACCTAAATTGTAAGCGTTAATATTTTGTTAAAATTCGCGTTAAATTTTTGTTAAATCAGCT
CATTTTTTAACCAATAGGCCGAAATCGGCAAAATCCCTTATAAATCAAAAGAATAGACCGAGATAGGGT
[37 nt withheld, positions 4690-4726]
AAAGAACGTGGACTCCAACGTCAAAGG
[49 nt withheld, positions 4754-4802]
T
[91 nt withheld, positions 4804-4894]
G
[124 nt withheld, positions 4896-5019]
CCCATTCGCCATTCAGGCTGCGCAACTGTTGGGAAGGGCGATCGGTGCGGGCCTCTTCGCTATTACGCCA
GTCGACC
